Addgene plasmid #118031: pSIRV-NFAT-eGFP
Purpose: Fluorescent reporter for NFAT activation
Depositing lab: Peter Steinberger. Depositing organization: Medical University of Vienna. Publication: Assessment of costimulation and coinhibition in a triple parameter T cell reporter line: Simultaneous measurement of NF-kappaB, NFAT and AP-1. Jutz S, Leitner J, Schmetterer K, Doel-Perez I, Majdic O, Grabmeier-Pfistershammer K, Paster W, Huppa JB, Steinberger P. J Immunol Methods. 2016 Jan 15. pii: S0022-1759(16)30007-2. doi: 10.1016/j.jim.2016.01.007. PubMed 26780292.
Backbone
  Vector backbone: pSIRV
  Backbone size w/o insert (bp): 4935
  Total vector size (bp): 5655
  Vector type: Retroviral
Growth in bacteria
  Bacterial resistance: Ampicillin, 100 μg/mL
  Growth temperature: 37°C
  Growth strain: NEB Stable
  Copy number: High Copy
Gene/Insert
  Gene/Insert name: eGFP
  Species: Synthetic
  Insert size (bp): 720
  Promoter: minimal promoter with NFAT binding site
  Cloning method: Restriction Enzyme; 5′ cloning site Hind III (not destroyed); 3′ cloning site Not I (not destroyed)
  Sequencing primers: 5′ GAGGGTATATAATGGAAGCTCG
Terms and licenses: Academic/Nonprofit Terms; Industry Terms: Not Available to Industry
How to cite: pSIRV-NFAT-eGFP was a gift from Peter Steinberger (Addgene plasmid # 118031 ; http://n2t.net/addgene:118031 ; RRID:Addgene_118031)
