[The description below was written by a language model from this plasmid's Addgene catalogue record and pLannotate feature annotations shown in this document.]
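Description:
pSIRV-NFAT-eGFP is a self-inactivating gammaretroviral reporter vector, about 5.7 kb, built on the Moloney murine leukemia virus-derived pSIRV backbone and designed to report NFAT transcription factor activity through green fluorescence. It is maintained in E. coli as a high-copy plasmid through a ColE1/pUC-type origin and selected with ampicillin through the β-lactamase gene. Remnants of a lac promoter/operator region and a lacI fragment are carried over from the cloning backbone and have no evident role in the reporter.

On the viral side, a CMV enhancer/promoter is fused to an LTR fragment at the 5′ end, so genomic RNA can be transcribed strongly in packaging cells. This is followed by the MMLV Ψ packaging signal, a truncated gag lacking its start codon, and a pol region containing the splice acceptor. The 3′ LTR is annotated as U3-deleted. After reverse transcription this deletion is copied to both ends of the provirus, silencing LTR-driven transcription and leaving the internal cassette as the main determinant of expression. That cassette consists of four tandem copies of the NFAT binding site from the human IL-2 gene, placed upstream of a minimal TATA-box promoter with low basal activity. It drives a 720 bp EGFP coding sequence cloned between HindIII and NotI sites. No mammalian selection marker is annotated, so transduced cells would presumably be identified by inducible fluorescence.

The depositor-supplied and sequencing-derived records show the same features in the same order and differ only in their start coordinate and by a single nucleotide in length. The associated publication used this kind of reporter in a T cell line for simultaneous measurement of NF-κB, NFAT and AP-1 activity when assessing costimulatory and coinhibitory signals.
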