Features (pLannotate 1.2.2; 21 found; start..end, strand, type, name):
    561..665     -  promoter       AmpR promoter: bla
    761..1127    +  enhancer       CMV enhancer: human cytomegalovirus immediate early enhancer
   1128..1331    +  promoter       CMV promoter: human cytomegalovirus (CMV) immediate early promoter
   1327..1507    +  LTR            3' LTR (ΔU3) (fragment): self-inactivating 3' long terminal repeat (LTR) from Moloney murine leukemia virus
   1570..1927    +  misc_feature   MMLV Ψ: packaging signal of Moloney murine leukemia virus (MMLV)
   1992..2408    +  CDS            gag (truncated): truncated Moloney murine leukemia virus (MMLV) gag gene lacking the start codon
   2418..2792    +  misc_feature   pol region: Moloney murine leukemia virus (MMLV) pol region containing the splice acceptor site
   2806..2835    +  protein_bind   NFAT binding site: NFAT binding site from the human interleukin 2 (IL-2) gene (Mattila et al., 1990) NFAT transcription factor
   2836..2865    +  protein_bind   NFAT binding site: NFAT binding site from the human interleukin 2 (IL-2) gene (Mattila et al., 1990) NFAT transcription factor
   2866..2895    +  protein_bind   NFAT binding site: NFAT binding site from the human interleukin 2 (IL-2) gene (Mattila et al., 1990) NFAT transcription factor
   2896..2925    +  protein_bind   NFAT binding site: NFAT binding site from the human interleukin 2 (IL-2) gene (Mattila et al., 1990) NFAT transcription factor
   2945..2976    +  promoter       minP: minimal TATA-box promoter with low basal activity
   3017..3736    +  CDS            EGFP: the original enhanced GFP (Yang et al., 1996) mammalian codon-optimized
   3807..3933    +  LTR            3' LTR (ΔU3) (fragment): self-inactivating 3' long terminal repeat (LTR) from Moloney murine leukemia virus
   3941..4114    +  LTR            3' LTR (ΔU3) (fragment): self-inactivating 3' long terminal repeat (LTR) from Moloney murine leukemia virus
   4225..4241    -  protein_bind   lac operator: The lac repressor binds to the lac operator to inhibit transcription in E. coli. This inhibition can be relieved by adding lactose or isopropyl-β-D-thiogalactopyranoside (IPTG). lac repressor encoded by lacI
   4249..4279    -  promoter       lac promoter: promoter for the E. coli lac operon
   4294..4315    -  protein_bind   CAP binding site: CAP binding activates transcription in the presence of cAMP. E. coli catabolite activator protein
   4328..4420    -  CDS            lacI (fragment): lac repressor; lacI; The lac repressor binds to the lac operator to inhibit transcription in E. coli. This inhibition can be relieved by adding lactose or isopropyl-β-D-thiogalactopyranoside (IPTG).
   4603..5191    -  rep_origin     ori: high-copy-number ColE1/pMB1/pBR322/pUC origin of replication
   5355..560     -  CDS            AmpR (across the origin): β-lactamase; bla; confers resistance to ampicillin, carbenicillin, and related antibiotics
>Addgene plasmid #118031 | pSIRV-NFAT-eGFP | depositor full sequence | sequence record 223071 | pSIRV-NFAT-eGFP sequence 5655 bps
GTTGTTGCCATTGCTACAGGCATCGTGGTGTCACGCTCGTCGTTTGGTATGGCTTCATTCAGCTCCGGTT
CCCAACGATCAAGGCGAGTTACATGATCCCCCATGTTGTGCAAAAAAGCGGTTAGCTCCTTCGGTCCTCC
GATCGTTGTCAGAAGTAAGTTGGCCGCAGTGTTATCACTCATGGTTATGGCAGCACTGCATAATTCTCTT
ACTGTCATGCCATCCGTAAGATGCTTTTCTGTGACTGGTGAGTACTCAACCAAGTCATTCTGAGAATAGT
GTATGCGGCGACCGAGTTGCTCTTGCCCGGCGTCAATACGGGATAATACCGCGCCACATAGCAGAACTTT
AAAAGTGCTCATCATTGGAAAACGTTCTTCGGGGCGAAAACTCTCAAGGATCTTACCGCTGTTGAGATCC
AGTTCGATGTAACCCACTCGTGCACCCAACTGATCTTCAGCATCTTTTACTTTCACCAGCGTTTCTGGGT
GAGCAAAAACAGGAAGGCAAAATGCCGCAAAAAAGGGAATAAGGGCGACACGGAAATGTTGAATACTCAT
ACTCTTCCTTTTTCAATATTATTGAAGCATTTATCAGGGTTATTGTCTCATGAGCGGATACATATTTGAA
TGTATTTAGAAAAATAAACAAATAGGGGTTCCGCGCACATTTCCCCGAAAAGTGCCACCAGCTTTGCTCT
TAGGAGTTTCCTAATACATCCCAAACTCAAATATATAAAGCATTTGACTTGTTCTATGCCCTAGTTATTA
ATAGTAATCAATTACGGGGTCATTAGTTCATAGCCCATATATGGAGTTCCGCGTTACATAACTTACGGTA
AATGGCCCGCCTGGCTGACCGCCCAACGACCCCCGCCCATTGACGTCAATAATGACGTATGTTCCCATAG
TAACGCCAATAGGGACTTTCCATTGACGTCAATGGGTGGAGTATTTACGGTAAACTGCCCACTTGGCAGT
ACATCAAGTGTATCATATGCCAAGTACGCCCCCTATTGACGTCAATGACGGTAAATGGCCCGCCTGGCAT
TATGCCCCAGTACATGACCTTTATGGGACTTTCCTACTTGGCAGTACATCTACGTATTAGTCATCGCTAT
TACCATGGTGATGCGGTTTTGGCAGTACATCAATGGGCGTGGATAGCGGTTTGACTCACGGGGATTTCCA
AGTCTCCACCCCATTGACGTCAATGGGAGTTTGTTTTGGCACCAAAATCAACGGGACTTTCCAAAATGTC
GTAACAACTCCGCCCCATTGACGCAAATGGGCGGTAGGCGTGTACGGTGGGAGGTCTATATAAGCAGAGC
TCAATAAAAGAGCCCACAACCCCTCACTCGGCGCGCCAGTCCTCCGATTGACTGAGTCGCCCGGGTACCC
GTGTATCCAATAAACCCTCTTGCAGTTGCATCCGACTTGTGGTCTCGCTGTTCCTTGGGAGGGTCTCCTC
TGAGTGATTGACTACCCGTCAGCGGGGGTCTTTCATTTGGGGGCTCGTCCGGGATCGGGAGACCCCTGCC
CAGGGACCACCGACCCACCACCGGGAGGTAAGCTGGCCAGCAACTTATCTGTGTCTGTCCGATTGTCTAG
TGTCTATGACTGATTTTATGCGCCTGCGTCGGTACTAGTTAGCTAACTAGCTCTGTATCTGGCGGACCCG
TGGTGGAACTGACGAGTTCGGAACACCCGGCCGCAACCCTGGGAGACGTCCCAGGGACTTCGGGGGCCGT
TTTTGTGGCCCGACCTGAGTCCAAAAATCCCGATCGTTTTGGACTCTTTGGTGCACCCCCCTTAGAGGAG
GGATATGTGGTTCTGGTAGGAGACGAGAACCTAAAACAGTTCCCGCCTCCGTCTGAATTTTTGCTTTCGG
TTTGGGACCGAAGCCGCGCCGCGCGTCTTGTCTGCTGCAGCATCGTTCTGTGTTGTCTCTGTCTGACTGT
GTTTCTGTATTTGTCTGAAAATATGGGCCCGGGCCAGACTGTTACCACTCCCTTAAGTTTGACCTTAGGT
CACTGGAAAGATGTCGAGCGGATCGCTCACAACCAGTCGGTAGATGTCAAGAAGAGACGTTGGGTTACCT
TCTGCTCTGCAGAATGGCCAACCTTTAACGTCGGATGGCCGCGAGACGGCACCTTTAACCGAGACCTCAT
CACCCAGGTTAAGATCAAGGTCTTTTCACCTGGCCCGCATGGACACCCAGACCAGGTCCCCTACATCGTG
ACCTGGGAAGCCTTGGCTTTTGACCCCCCTCCCTGGGTCAAGCCCTTTGTACACCCTAAGCCTCCGCCTC
CTCTTCCTCCATCCGCCCCGTCTCTCCCCCTTGAACCTCCTCGTTCGACCCCGCCTCGATCCTCCCTTTA
TCCAGCCCTCACTCCTTCTCTAGGCGCCCCCATATGGCCATATGAGATCTTATATGGGGCACCCCCGCCC
CTTGTAAACTTCCCTGACCCTGACATGACAAGAGTTACTAACAGCCCCTCTCTCCAAGCTCACTTACAGG
CTCTCTACTTAGTCCAGCACGAAGTCTGGAGACCTCTGGCGGCAGCCTACCAAGAACAACTGGACCGACC
GGTGGTACCTCACCCTTACCGAGTCGGCGACACAGTGTGGGTCCGCCGACACCAGACTAAGAACCTAGAA
CCTCGCTGGAAAGGACCTTACACAGTCCTGCTGACCACCCCCACCGCCCTCAAAGTAGACGGCATCGCAG
CTTGGATACACGCCGCCCACGTGAAGGCTGCCGACCCCGGGGGTGGACCATCCTCTAGACTGCCGGATCC
AAGCTGGAGGAAAAACTGTTTCATACAGAAGGCGTGGAGGAAAAACTGTTTCATACAGAAGGCGTGGAGG
AAAAACTGTTTCATACAGAAGGCGTGGAGGAAAAACTGTTTCATACAGAAGGCGTCGCGAATTCGCGGAG
ACTCTAGAGGGTATATAATGGAAGCTCGATTTCCAGCTTGGCATTCCGGTACTGTTGGTAAACACCAAGC
TTCACCATGGTGAGCAAGGGCGAGGAGCTGTTCACCGGGGTGGTGCCCATCCTGGTCGAGCTGGACGGCG
ACGTAAACGGCCACAAGTTCAGCGTGTCCGGCGAGGGCGAGGGCGATGCCACCTACGGCAAGCTGACCCT
GAAGTTCATCTGCACCACCGGCAAGCTGCCCGTGCCCTGGCCCACCCTCGTGACCACCCTGACCTACGGC
GTGCAGTGCTTCAGCCGCTACCCCGACCACATGAAGCAGCACGACTTCTTCAAGTCCGCCATGCCCGAAG
GCTACGTCCAGGAGCGCACCATCTTCTTCAAGGACGACGGCAACTACAAGACCCGCGCCGAGGTGAAGTT
CGAGGGCGACACCCTGGTGAACCGCATCGAGCTGAAGGGCATCGACTTCAAGGAGGACGGCAACATCCTG
GGGCACAAGCTGGAGTACAACTACAACAGCCACAACGTCTATATCATGGCCGACAAGCAGAAGAACGGCA
TCAAGGTGAACTTCAAGATCCGCCACAACATCGAGGACGGCAGCGTGCAGCTCGCCGACCACTACCAGCA
GAACACCCCCATCGGCGACGGCCCCGTGCTGCTGCCCGACAACCACTACCTGAGCACCCAGTCCGCCCTG
AGCAAAGACCCCAACGAGAAGCGCGATCACATGGTCCTGCTGGAGTTCGTGACCGCCGCCGGGATCACTC
TCGGCATGGACGAGCTGTACAAGTAAAGCGGCCGCCAGCACAGTGGTCGATCGACGATAAATAAAAGATT
TTATTTAGTCTCCAGAAAAAGGGGGGAATGAAAGACCCCACCTGTAGGTTTGGCAAGCTAGCTTAAGTAA
CGCCATTTTGCAAGGCATGGAAAAATACATAACTGAGAATAGAAAAGTTCAGATCAAGGTCAGGAACAGA
TGGAACAGGGTCGCGTCCCGCAATAAAAGAGCCCACAACCCCTCACTCGGGGCGCCAGTCCTCCGATTGA
CTGAGTCGCCCGGGTACCCGTGTATCCAATAAACCCTCTTGCAGTTGCATCCGACTTGTGGTCTCGCTGT
TCCTTGGGAGGGTCTCCTCTGAGTGATTGACTACCCGTCAGCGGGGGTCTTTCACATGCAGCATGTATCA
AAATTAATTTGGTTTTTTTTCTTAAGTATTTACATTAAATGGCCATAGTAGTTCATTATGGACAGCGCAG
AAAGAGCTGGGGAGAATTGTGAAATTGTTATCCGCTCACAATTCCACACAACATACGAGCCGGAAGCATA
AAGTGTAAAGCCTGGGGTGCCTAATGAGTGAGCTAACTCACATTAATTGCGTTGCGCTCACTGCCCGCTT
TCCAGTCGGGAAACCTGTCGTGCCAGCTGCATTAATGAATCGGCCAACGCGCGGGGAGAGGCGGTTTGCG
TATTGGGCGCTCTTCCGCTTCCTCGCTCACTGACTCGCTGCGCTCGGTCGTTCGGCTGCGGCGAGCGGTA
TCAGCTCACTCAAAGGCGGTAATACGGTTATCCACAGAATCAGGGGATAACGCAGGAAAGAACATGTGAG
CAAAAGGCCAGCAAAAGGCCAGGAACCGTAAAAAGGCCGCGTTGCTGGCGTTTTTCCATAGGCTCCGCCC
CCCTGACGAGCATCACAAAAATCGACGCTCAAGTCAGAGGTGGCGAAACCCGACAGGACTATAAAGATAC
CAGGCGTTTCCCCCTGGAAGCTCCCTCGTGCGCTCTCCTGTTCCGACCCTGCCGCTTACCGGATACCTGT
CCGCCTTTCTCCCTTCGGGAAGCGTGGCGCTTTCTCATAGCTCACGCTGTAGGTATCTCAGTTCGGTGTA
GGTCGTTCGCTCCAAGCTGGGCTGTGTGCACGAACCCCCCGTTCAGCCCGACCGCTGCGCCTTATCCGGT
AACTATCGTCTTGAGTCCAACCCGGTAAGACACGACTTATCGCCACTGGCAGCAGCCACTGGTAACAGGA
TTAGCAGAGCGAGGTATGTAGGCGGTGCTACAGAGTTCTTGAAGTGGTGGCCTAACTACGGCTACACTAG
AAGAACAGTATTTGGTATCTGCGCTCTGCTGAAGCCAGTTACCTTCGGAAAAAGAGTTGGTAGCTCTTGA
TCCGGCAAACAAACCACCGCTGGTAGCGGTGGTTTTTTTGTTTGCAAGCAGCAGATTACGCGCAGAAAAA
AAGGATCTCAAGAAGATCCTTTGATCTTTTCTACGGGGTCTGACGCTCAGTGGAACGAAAACTCACGTTA
AGGGATTTTGGTCATGAGATTATCAAAAAGGATCTTCACCTAGATCCTTTTGCGGCCGGCCGCAAATCAA
TCTAAAGTATATATGAGTAAACTTGGTCTGACAGTTACCAATGCTTAATCAGTGAGGCACCTATCTCAGC
GATCTGTCTATTTCGTTCATCCATAGTTGCCTGACTCCCCGTCGTGTAGATAACTACGATACGGGAGGGC
TTACCATCTGGCCCCAGTGCTGCAATGATACCGCGAGACCCACGCTCACCGGCTCCAGATTTATCAGCAA
TAAACCAGCCAGCCGGAAGGGCCGAGCGCAGAAGTGGTCCTGCAACTTTATCCGCCTCCATCCAGTCTAT
TAATTGTTGCCGGGAAGCTAGAGTAAGTAGTTCGCCAGTTAATAGTTTGCGCAAC
