Features (pLannotate 1.2.2; 21 found; start..end, strand, type, name):
     55..412     +  misc_feature   MMLV Ψ: packaging signal of Moloney murine leukemia virus (MMLV)
    477..893     +  CDS            gag (truncated): truncated Moloney murine leukemia virus (MMLV) gag gene lacking the start codon
    903..1277    +  misc_feature   pol region: Moloney murine leukemia virus (MMLV) pol region containing the splice acceptor site
   1291..1320    +  protein_bind   NFAT binding site: NFAT binding site from the human interleukin 2 (IL-2) gene (Mattila et al., 1990) NFAT transcription factor
   1321..1350    +  protein_bind   NFAT binding site: NFAT binding site from the human interleukin 2 (IL-2) gene (Mattila et al., 1990) NFAT transcription factor
   1351..1380    +  protein_bind   NFAT binding site: NFAT binding site from the human interleukin 2 (IL-2) gene (Mattila et al., 1990) NFAT transcription factor
   1381..1410    +  protein_bind   NFAT binding site: NFAT binding site from the human interleukin 2 (IL-2) gene (Mattila et al., 1990) NFAT transcription factor
   1430..1461    +  promoter       minP: minimal TATA-box promoter with low basal activity
   1502..2221    +  CDS            EGFP: the original enhanced GFP (Yang et al., 1996) mammalian codon-optimized
   2293..2419    +  LTR            3' LTR (ΔU3) (fragment): self-inactivating 3' long terminal repeat (LTR) from Moloney murine leukemia virus
   2427..2600    +  LTR            3' LTR (ΔU3) (fragment): self-inactivating 3' long terminal repeat (LTR) from Moloney murine leukemia virus
   2711..2727    -  protein_bind   lac operator: The lac repressor binds to the lac operator to inhibit transcription in E. coli. This inhibition can be relieved by adding lactose or isopropyl-β-D-thiogalactopyranoside (IPTG). lac repressor encoded by lacI
   2735..2765    -  promoter       lac promoter: promoter for the E. coli lac operon
   2780..2801    -  protein_bind   CAP binding site: CAP binding activates transcription in the presence of cAMP. E. coli catabolite activator protein
   2814..2906    -  CDS            lacI (fragment): lac repressor; lacI; The lac repressor binds to the lac operator to inhibit transcription in E. coli. This inhibition can be relieved by adding lactose or isopropyl-β-D-thiogalactopyranoside (IPTG).
   3089..3677    -  rep_origin     ori: high-copy-number ColE1/pMB1/pBR322/pUC origin of replication
   3841..4701    -  CDS            AmpR: β-lactamase; bla; confers resistance to ampicillin, carbenicillin, and related antibiotics
   4702..4806    -  promoter       AmpR promoter: bla
   4963..5266    +  enhancer       CMV enhancer: human cytomegalovirus immediate early enhancer
   5267..5470    +  promoter       CMV promoter: human cytomegalovirus (CMV) immediate early promoter
   5466..5646    +  LTR            3' LTR (ΔU3) (fragment): self-inactivating 3' long terminal repeat (LTR) from Moloney murine leukemia virus
>Addgene plasmid #118031 | pSIRV-NFAT-eGFP | addgene full sequence | sequence record 227706 | Addgene NGS Result
CGTCCGGGATCGGGAGACCCCTGCCCAGGGACCACCGACCCACCACCGGGAGGTAAGCTGGCCAGCAACT
TATCTGTGTCTGTCCGATTGTCTAGTGTCTATGACTGATTTTATGCGCCTGCGTCGGTACTAGTTAGCTA
ACTAGCTCTGTATCTGGCGGACCCGTGGTGGAACTGACGAGTTCGGAACACCCGGCCGCAACCCTGGGAG
ACGTCCCAGGGACTTCGGGGGCCGTTTTTGTGGCCCGACCTGAGTCCAAAAATCCCGATCGTTTTGGACT
CTTTGGTGCACCCCCCTTAGAGGAGGGATATGTGGTTCTGGTAGGAGACGAGAACCTAAAACAGTTCCCG
CCTCCGTCTGAATTTTTGCTTTCGGTTTGGGACCGAAGCCGCGCCGCGCGTCTTGTCTGCTGCAGCATCG
TTCTGTGTTGTCTCTGTCTGACTGTGTTTCTGTATTTGTCTGAAAATATGGGCCCGGGCCAGACTGTTAC
CACTCCCTTAAGTTTGACCTTAGGTCACTGGAAAGATGTCGAGCGGATCGCTCACAACCAGTCGGTAGAT
GTCAAGAAGAGACGTTGGGTTACCTTCTGCTCTGCAGAATGGCCAACCTTTAACGTCGGATGGCCGCGAG
ACGGCACCTTTAACCGAGACCTCATCACCCAGGTTAAGATCAAGGTCTTTTCACCTGGCCCGCATGGACA
CCCAGACCAGGTCCCCTACATCGTGACCTGGGAAGCCTTGGCTTTTGACCCCCCTCCCTGGGTCAAGCCC
TTTGTACACCCTAAGCCTCCGCCTCCTCTTCCTCCATCCGCCCCGTCTCTCCCCCTTGAACCTCCTCGTT
CGACCCCGCCTCGATCCTCCCTTTATCCAGCCCTCACTCCTTCTCTAGGCGCCCCCATATGGCCATATGA
GATCTTATATGGGGCACCCCCGCCCCTTGTAAACTTCCCTGACCCTGACATGACAAGAGTTACTAACAGC
CCCTCTCTCCAAGCTCACTTACAGGCTCTCTACTTAGTCCAGCACGAAGTCTGGAGACCTCTGGCGGCAG
CCTACCAAGAACAACTGGACCGACCGGTGGTACCTCACCCTTACCGAGTCGGCGACACAGTGTGGGTCCG
CCGACACCAGACTAAGAACCTAGAACCTCGCTGGAAAGGACCTTACACAGTCCTGCTGACCACCCCCACC
GCCCTCAAAGTAGACGGCATCGCAGCTTGGATACACGCCGCCCACGTGAAGGCTGCCGACCCCGGGGGTG
GACCATCCTCTAGACTGCCGGATCCAAGCTGGAGGAAAAACTGTTTCATACAGAAGGCGTGGAGGAAAAA
CTGTTTCATACAGAAGGCGTGGAGGAAAAACTGTTTCATACAGAAGGCGTGGAGGAAAAACTGTTTCATA
CAGAAGGCGTCGCGAATTCGCGGAGACTCTAGAGGGTATATAATGGAAGCTCGATTTCCAGCTTGGCATT
CCGGTACTGTTGGTAAACACCAAGCTTCACCATGGTGAGCAAGGGCGAGGAGCTGTTCACCGGGGTGGTG
CCCATCCTGGTCGAGCTGGACGGCGACGTAAACGGCCACAAGTTCAGCGTGTCCGGCGAGGGCGAGGGCG
ATGCCACCTACGGCAAGCTGACCCTGAAGTTCATCTGCACCACCGGCAAGCTGCCCGTGCCCTGGCCCAC
CCTCGTGACCACCCTGACCTACGGCGTGCAGTGCTTCAGCCGCTACCCCGACCACATGAAGCAGCACGAC
TTCTTCAAGTCCGCCATGCCCGAAGGCTACGTCCAGGAGCGCACCATCTTCTTCAAGGACGACGGCAACT
ACAAGACCCGCGCCGAGGTGAAGTTCGAGGGCGACACCCTGGTGAACCGCATCGAGCTGAAGGGCATCGA
CTTCAAGGAGGACGGCAACATCCTGGGGCACAAGCTGGAGTACAACTACAACAGCCACAACGTCTATATC
ATGGCCGACAAGCAGAAGAACGGCATCAAGGTGAACTTCAAGATCCGCCACAACATCGAGGACGGCAGCG
TGCAGCTCGCCGACCACTACCAGCAGAACACCCCCATCGGCGACGGCCCCGTGCTGCTGCCCGACAACCA
CTACCTGAGCACCCAGTCCGCCCTGAGCAAAGACCCCAACGAGAAGCGCGATCACATGGTCCTGCTGGAG
TTCGTGACCGCCGCCGGGATCACTCTCGGCATGGACGAGCTGTACAAGTAAAGCGGCCGCCAGCACAGTG
GTCGATCGACGATAAAATAAAAGATTTTATTTAGTCTCCAGAAAAAGGGGGGAATGAAAGACCCCACCTG
TAGGTTTGGCAAGCTAGCTTAAGTAACGCCATTTTGCAAGGCATGGAAAAATACATAACTGAGAATAGAA
AAGTTCAGATCAAGGTCAGGAACAGATGGAACAGGGTCGCGTCCCGCAATAAAAGAGCCCACAACCCCTC
ACTCGGGGCGCCAGTCCTCCGATTGACTGAGTCGCCCGGGTACCCGTGTATCCAATAAACCCTCTTGCAG
TTGCATCCGACTTGTGGTCTCGCTGTTCCTTGGGAGGGTCTCCTCTGAGTGATTGACTACCCGTCAGCGG
GGGTCTTTCACATGCAGCATGTATCAAAATTAATTTGGTTTTTTTTCTTAAGTATTTACATTAAATGGCC
ATAGTAGTTCATTATGGACAGCGCAGAAAGAGCTGGGGAGAATTGTGAAATTGTTATCCGCTCACAATTC
CACACAACATACGAGCCGGAAGCATAAAGTGTAAAGCCTGGGGTGCCTAATGAGTGAGCTAACTCACATT
AATTGCGTTGCGCTCACTGCCCGCTTTCCAGTCGGGAAACCTGTCGTGCCAGCTGCATTAATGAATCGGC
CAACGCGCGGGGAGAGGCGGTTTGCGTATTGGGCGCTCTTCCGCTTCCTCGCTCACTGACTCGCTGCGCT
CGGTCGTTCGGCTGCGGCGAGCGGTATCAGCTCACTCAAAGGCGGTAATACGGTTATCCACAGAATCAGG
GGATAACGCAGGAAAGAACATGTGAGCAAAAGGCCAGCAAAAGGCCAGGAACCGTAAAAAGGCCGCGTTG
CTGGCGTTTTTCCATAGGCTCCGCCCCCCTGACGAGCATCACAAAAATCGACGCTCAAGTCAGAGGTGGC
GAAACCCGACAGGACTATAAAGATACCAGGCGTTTCCCCCTGGAAGCTCCCTCGTGCGCTCTCCTGTTCC
GACCCTGCCGCTTACCGGATACCTGTCCGCCTTTCTCCCTTCGGGAAGCGTGGCGCTTTCTCATAGCTCA
CGCTGTAGGTATCTCAGTTCGGTGTAGGTCGTTCGCTCCAAGCTGGGCTGTGTGCACGAACCCCCCGTTC
AGCCCGACCGCTGCGCCTTATCCGGTAACTATCGTCTTGAGTCCAACCCGGTAAGACACGACTTATCGCC
ACTGGCAGCAGCCACTGGTAACAGGATTAGCAGAGCGAGGTATGTAGGCGGTGCTACAGAGTTCTTGAAG
TGGTGGCCTAACTACGGCTACACTAGAAGAACAGTATTTGGTATCTGCGCTCTGCTGAAGCCAGTTACCT
TCGGAAAAAGAGTTGGTAGCTCTTGATCCGGCAAACAAACCACCGCTGGTAGCGGTGGTTTTTTTGTTTG
CAAGCAGCAGATTACGCGCAGAAAAAAAGGATCTCAAGAAGATCCTTTGATCTTTTCTACGGGGTCTGAC
GCTCAGTGGAACGAAAACTCACGTTAAGGGATTTTGGTCATGAGATTATCAAAAAGGATCTTCACCTAGA
TCCTTTTGCGGCCGGCCGCAAATCAATCTAAAGTATATATGAGTAAACTTGGTCTGACAGTTACCAATGC
TTAATCAGTGAGGCACCTATCTCAGCGATCTGTCTATTTCGTTCATCCATAGTTGCCTGACTCCCCGTCG
TGTAGATAACTACGATACGGGAGGGCTTACCATCTGGCCCCAGTGCTGCAATGATACCGCGAGACCCACG
CTCACCGGCTCCAGATTTATCAGCAATAAACCAGCCAGCCGGAAGGGCCGAGCGCAGAAGTGGTCCTGCA
ACTTTATCCGCCTCCATCCAGTCTATTAATTGTTGCCGGGAAGCTAGAGTAAGTAGTTCGCCAGTTAATA
GTTTGCGCAACGTTGTTGCCATTGCTACAGGCATCGTGGTGTCACGCTCGTCGTTTGGTATGGCTTCATT
CAGCTCCGGTTCCCAACGATCAAGGCGAGTTACATGATCCCCCATGTTGTGCAAAAAAGCGGTTAGCTCC
TTCGGTCCTCCGATCGTTGTCAGAAGTAAGTTGGCCGCAGTGTTATCACTCATGGTTATGGCAGCACTGC
ATAATTCTCTTACTGTCATGCCATCCGTAAGATGCTTTTCTGTGACTGGTGAGTACTCAACCAAGTCATT
CTGAGAATAGTGTATGCGGCGACCGAGTTGCTCTTGCCCGGCGTCAATACGGGATAATACCGCGCCACAT
AGCAGAACTTTAAAAGTGCTCATCATTGGAAAACGTTCTTCGGGGCGAAAACTCTCAAGGATCTTACCGC
TGTTGAGATCCAGTTCGATGTAACCCACTCGTGCACCCAACTGATCTTCAGCATCTTTTACTTTCACCAG
CGTTTCTGGGTGAGCAAAAACAGGAAGGCAAAATGCCGCAAAAAAGGGAATAAGGGCGACACGGAAATGT
TGAATACTCATACTCTTCCTTTTTCAATATTATTGAAGCATTTATCAGGGTTATTGTCTCATGAGCGGAT
ACATATTTGAATGTATTTAGAAAAATAAACAAATAGGGGTTCCGCGCACATTTCCCCGAAAAGTGCCACC
AGCTTTGCTCTTAGGAGTTTCCTAATACATCCCAAACTCAAATATATAAAGCATTTGACTTGTTCTATGC
CCTAGTTATTAATAGTAATCAATTACGGGGTCATTAGTTCATAGCCCATATATGGAGTTCCGCGTTACAT
AACTTACGGTAAATGGCCCGCCTGGCTGACCGCCCAACGACCCCCGCCCATTGACGTCAATAATGACGTA
TGTTCCCATAGTAACGCCAATAGGGACTTTCCATTGACGTCAATGGGTGGAGTATTTACGGTAAACTGCC
CACTTGGCAGTACATCAAGTGTATCATATGCCAAGTACGCCCCCTATTGACGTCAATGACGGTAAATGGC
CCGCCTGGCATTATGCCCAGTACATGACCTTATGGGACTTTCCTACTTGGCAGTACATCTACGTATTAGT
CATCGCTATTACCATGGTGATGCGGTTTTGGCAGTACATCAATGGGCGTGGATAGCGGTTTGACTCACGG
GGATTTCCAAGTCTCCACCCCATTGACGTCAATGGGAGTTTGTTTTGGCACCAAAATCAACGGGACTTTC
CAAAATGTCGTAACAACTCCGCCCCATTGACGCAAATGGGCGGTAGGCGTGTACGGTGGGAGGTCTATAT
AAGCAGAGCTCAATAAAAGAGCCCACAACCCCTCACTCGGCGCGCCAGTCCTCCGATTGACTGAGTCGCC
CGGGTACCCGTGTATCCAATAAACCCTCTTGCAGTTGCATCCGACTTGTGGTCTCGCTGTTCCTTGGGAG
GGTCTCCTCTGAGTGATTGACTACCCGTCAGCGGGGGTCTTTCATTTGGGGGCT
